>Addgene plasmid #163671 | F9SF-GFP | depositor full sequence | sequence record 317586 | F9SF-GFP sequence 6794 bps
TAGTTATTAATAGTAATCAATTACGGGGTCATTAGTTCATAGCCCATATATGGAGTTCCGCGTTACATAA
CTTACGGTAAATGGCCCGCCTGGCTGACCGCCCAACGACCCCCGCCCATTGACGTCAATAATGACGTATG
TTCCCATAGTAACGCCAATAGGGACTTTCCATTGACGTCAATGGGTGGAGTATTTACGGTAAACTGCCCA
CTTGGCAGTACATCAAGTGTATCATATGCCAAGTACGCCCCCTATTGACGTCAATGACGGTAAATGGCCC
GCCTGGCATTATGCCCAGTACATGACCTTATGGGACTTTCCTACTTGGCAGTACATCTACGTATTAGTCA
TCGCTATTACCATGGTGATGCGGTTTTGGCAGTACATCAATGGGCGTGGATAGCGGTTTGACTCACGGGG
ATTTCCAAGTCTCCACCCCATTGACGTCAATGGGAGTTTGTTTTGGCACCAAAATCAACGGGACTTTCCA
AAATGTCGTAACAACTCCGCCCCATTGACGCAAATGGGCGGTAGGCGTGTACGGTGGGAGGTCTATATAA
GCAGAGCTGGTTTAGTGAACCGTCAGATCCGCTAGCGCTACCGGACTCAGATCTCGAGGCCACCATGGCC
AATGTCACAAAACCAAAAAGGTTCAGCTGCTGCGTCCTGGTCTTTCTTCTGTTTGCAGTCATCTGTGTGT
GGTGTAAAGGGGTAGAACCAAAAACTGAGTGTGAGAGACTGGCAGGAACCGAGTCTCCAGTGAGGGAGGA
GCCAGGAGAGGACTTCCCTGCAGCACGTCGCTTATATTGGGATGACCTGAAGAGAAAGTTGTCGGAGAAA
CTGGACAGCACAGACTTCACCAGCACCATCAAGCTGCTGAATGAAAATTCATATGTCCCTCGTGAGGCTG
GATCTCAAAAAGATGAAAATCTTGCGTTGTATGTTGAAAATCAATTTCGTGAATTTAAACTCAGCAAAGT
CTGGCGTGATCAACATTTTGTTAAGATTCAGGTCAAAGACAGCGCTCAAAACTCGGTGATCATAGTTGAT
AAGAACGGTAGACTTGTTTACCTGGTGGAGAATCCTGGGGGTTATGTGGCGTATAGTAAGGCTGCAACAG
TTACTGGTAAACTGGTCCATGCTAATTTTGGTACTAAAAAAGATTTTGAGGATTTATACACTCCTGTGAA
TGGATCTATAGTGATTGTCAGAGCAGGGAAAATCACCTTTGCAGAAAAGGTTGCAAATGCTGAAAGCTTA
AATGCAATTGGTGTGTTGATATACATGGACCAGACTAAATTTCCCATTGTTAACGCAGAACTTTCATTCT
TTGGACATGCTCATCTGGGGACAGGTGACCCTTACACACCTGGATTCCCTTCCTTCAATCACACTCAGTT
TCCACCATCTCGGTCATCAGGATTGCCTAATATACCTGTCCAGACAATCTCCAGAGCTGCTGCAGAAAAG
CTGTTTGGGAATATGGAAGGAGACTGTCCCTCTGACTGGAAAACAGACTCTACATGTAGGATGGTAACCT
CAGAAAGCAAGAATGTGAAGCTCACTGTGAGCAATGTGCTGAAAGAGATAAAAATTCTTAACATCTTTGG
AGTTATTAAAGGCTTTGTAGAACCAGATCACTATGTTGTAGTTGGGGCCCAGAGAGATGCATGGGGCCCT
GGAGCTGCAAAATCCGGTGTAGGCACAGCTCTCCTATTGAAACTTGCCCAGATGTTCTCAGATATGGTCT
TAAAAGATGGGTTTCAGCCCAGCAGAAGCATTATCTTTGCCAGTTGGAGTGCTGGAGACTTTGGATCGGT
TGGTGCCACTGAATGGCTAGAGGGATACCTTTCGTCCCTGCATTTAAAGGCTTTCACTTATATTAATCTG
GATAAAGCGGTTCTTGGTACCAGCAACTTCAAGGTTTCTGCCAGCCCACTGTTGTATACGCTTATTGAGA
AAACAATGCAAAATGTGAAGCATCCGGTTACTGGGCAATTTCTATATCAGGACAGCAACTGGGCCAGCAA
AGTTGAGAAACTCACTTTAGACAATGCTGCTTTCCCTTTCCTTGCATATTCTGGAATCCCAGCAGTTTCT
TTCTGTTTTTGCGAGGACACAGATTATCCTTATTTGGGTACCACCATGGACACCTATAAGGAACTGATTG
AGAGGATTCCTGAGTTGAACAAAGTGGCACGAGCAGCTGCAGAGGTCGCTGGTCAGTTCGTGATTAAACT
AACCCATGATGTTGAATTGAAC
[444 nt withheld, positions 2263-2706]
GACAATGAGTTTCGGGATCCACCGGTCGCCACCATGGTGTCCAAGGGCGAGGAGCTGTTCACCGGGGTGG
TGCCCATCCTGGTCGAGCTGGACGGCGACGTAAACGGCCACAAGTTCTCCGTGCGGGGCGAGGGCGAGGG
CGATGCCACCAACGGCAAGCTGACCCTGAAGTTCATCAGCACCACCGGCAAGCTGCCCGTGCCCTGGCCC
ACCCTCGTGACCACCCTGACCTACGGCGTGCAGAGCTTCTCCCGCTACCCCGACCACATGAAGCGCCACG
ACTTCTTCAAGAGCGCCATGCCCGAAGGCTACGTCCAGGAGCGCACCATCTCCTTCAAGGACGACGGCAC
CTACAAGACCCGCGCCGAGGTGAAGTTCGAGGGCGACACCCTGGTGAACCGCATCGAGCTGAAGGGCATC
GACTTCAAGGAGGACGGCAACATCCTGGGGCACAAGCTGGAGTACAACTTCAACTCCCACAACGTCTATA
TCACCGCCGACAAGCAGAAGAACGGCATCAAGGCCAACTTCAAGATCCGCCACAACGTGGAGGACGGCTC
CGTGCAGCTCGCCGACCACTACCAGCAGAACACCCCCATCGGCGACGGCCCCGTGCTGCTGCCCGACAAC
CACTACCTGTCCACCCAGTCCAAGCTGTCCAAAGACCCCAACGAGAAGCGCGATCACATGGTCCTTCTGG
AATTCGTGACCGCCGCCGGGATCACTCACGGCATGGACGAGCTGTACAAGTAAAGCGGCCGCGACTCTAG
ATCATAATCAGCCATACCACATTTGTAGAGGTTTTACTTGCTTTAAAAAACCTCCCACACCTCCCCCTGA
ACCTGAAACATAAAATGAATGCAATTGTTGTTGTTAACTTGTTTATTGCAGCTTATAATGGTTACAAATA
AAGCAATAGCATCACAAATTTCACAAATAAAGCATTTTTTTCACTGCATTCTAGTTGTGGTTTGTCCAAA
CTCATCAATGTATCTTAAGGCGTAAATTGTAAGCGTTAATATTTTGTTAAAATTCGCGTTAAATTTTTGT
TAAATCAGCTCATTTTTTAACCAATAGGCCGAAATCGGCAAAATCCCTTATAAATCAAAAGAATAGACCG
AGATAGGGT
[37 nt withheld, positions 3836-3872]
AAAGAACGTGGACTCCAACGTCAAAGG
[49 nt withheld, positions 3900-3948]
T
[91 nt withheld, positions 3950-4040]
G
[124 nt withheld, positions 4042-4165]
CAGGTGGCACTTTTCGGGGAAATGTGCGCGGAACCCCTATTTGTTTATTTTTCTAAATACATTCAAATAT
GTATCCGCTCATGAGACAATAACCCTGATAAATGCTTCAATAATATTGAAAAAGGAAGAGTCCTGAGGCG
GAAAGAACCAGCTGTGGAATGTGTGTCAGTTAGGGTGTGGAAAGTCCCCAGGCTCCCCAGCAGGCAGAAG
TATGCAAAGCATGCATCTCAATTAGTCAGCAACCAGGTGTGGAAAGTCCCCAGGCTCCCCAGCAGGCAGA
AGTATGCAAAGCATGCATCTCAATTAGTCAGCAACCATAGTCCCGCCCCTAACTCCGCCCATCCCGCCCC
TAACTCCGCCCAGTTCCGCCCATTCTCCGCCCCATGGCTGACTAATTTTTTTTATTTATGCAGAGGCCGA
GGCCGCCTCGGCCTCTGAGCTATTCCAGAAGTAGTGAGGAGGCTTTTTTGGAGGCCTAGGCTTTTGCAAA
GATCGATCAAGAGACAGGATGAGGATCGTTTCGCATGATTGAACAAGATGGATTGCACGCAGGTTCTCCG
GCCGCTTGGGTGGAGAGGCTATTCGGCTATGACTGGGCACAACAGACAATCGGCTGCTCTGATGCCGCCG
TGTTCCGGCTGTCAGCGCAGGGGCGCCCGGTTCTTTTTGTCAAGACCGACCTGTCCGGTGCCCTGAATGA
ACTGCAAGACGAGGCAGCGCGGCTATCGTGGCTGGCCACGACGGGCGTTCCTTGCGCAGCTGTGCTCGAC
GTTGTCACTGAAGCGGGAAGGGACTGGCTGCTATTGGGCGAAGTGCCGGGGCAGGATCTCCTGTCATCTC
ACCTTGCTCCTGCCGAGAAAGTATCCATCATGGCTGATGCAATGCGGCGGCTGCATACGCTTGATCCGGC
TACCTGCCCATTCGACCACCAAGCGAAACATCGCATCGAGCGAGCACGTACTCGGATGGAAGCCGGTCTT
GTCGATCAGGATGATCTGGACGAAGAGCATCAGGGGCTCGCGCCAGCCGAACTGTTCGCCAGGCTCAAGG
CGAGCATGCCCGACGGCGAGGATCTCGTCGTGACCCATGGCGATGCCTGCTTGCCGAATATCATGGTGGA
AAATGGCCGCTTTTCTGGATTCATCGACTGTGGCCGGCTGGGTGTGGCGGACCGCTATCAGGACATAGCG
TTGGCTACCCGTGATATTGCTGAAGAGCTTGGCGGCGAATGGGCTGACCGCTTCCTCGTGCTTTACGGTA
TCGCCGCTCCCGATTCGCAGCGCATCGCCTTCTATCGCCTTCTTGACGAGTTCTTCTGAGCGGGACTCTG
GGGTTCGAAATGACCGACCAAGCGACGCCCAACCTGCCATCACGAGATTTCGATTCCACCGCCGCCTTCT
ATGAAAGGTTGGGCTTCGGAATCGTTTTCCGGGACGCCGGCTGGATGATCCTCCAGCGCGGGGATCTCAT
GCTGGAGTTCTTCGCCCACCCTAGGGGGAGGCTAACTGAAACACGGAAGGAGACAATACCGGAAGGAACC
CGCGCTATGACGGCAATAAAAAGACAGAATAAAACGCACGGTGTTGGGTCGTTTGTTCATAAACGCGGGG
TTCGGTCCCAGGGCTGGCACTCTGTCGATACCCCACCGAGACCCCATTGGGGCCAATACGCCCGCGTTTC
TTCCTTTTCCCCACCCCACCCCCCAAGTTCGGGTGAAGGCCCAGGGCTCGCAGCCAACGTCGGGGCGGCA
GGCCCTGCCATAGCCTCAGGTTACTCATATATACTTTAGATTGATTTAAAACTTCATTTTTAATTTAAAA
GGATCTAGGTGAAGATCCTTTTTGATAATCTCATGACCAAAATCCCTTAACGTGAGTTTTCGTTCCACTG
AGCGTCAGACCCCGTAGAAAAGATCAAAGGATCTTCTTGAGATCCTTTTTTTCTGCGCGTAATCTGCTGC
TTGCAAACAAAAAAACCACCGCTACCAGCGGTGGTTTGTTTGCCGGATCAAGAGCTACCAACTCTTTTTC
CGAAGGTAACTGGCTTCAGCAGAGCGCAGATACCAAATACTGTCCTTCTAGTGTAGCCGTAGTTAGGCCA
CCACTTCAAGAACTCTGTAGCACCGCCTACATACCTCGCTCTGCTAATCCTGTTACCAGTGGCTGCTGCC
AGTGGCGATAAGTCGTGTCTTACCGGGTTGGACTCAAGACGATAGTTACCGGATAAGGCGCAGCGGTCGG
GCTGAACGGGGGGTTCGTGCACACAGCCCAGCTTGGAGCGAACGACCTACACCGAACTGAGATACCTACA
GCGTGAGCTATGAGAAAGCGCCACGCTTCCCGAAGGGAGAAAGGCGGACAGGTATCCGGTAAGCGGCAGG
GTCGGAACAGGAGAGCGCACGAGGGAGCTTCCAGGGGGAAACGCCTGGTATCTTTATAGTCCTGTCGGGT
TTCGCCACCTCTGACTTGAGCGTCGATTTTTGTGATGCTCGTCAGGGGGGCGGAGCCTATGGAAAAACGC
CAGCAACGCGGCCTTTTTACGGTTCCTGGCCTTTTGCTGGCCTTTTGCTCACATGTTCTTTCCTGCGTTA
TCCCCTGATTCTGTGGATAACCGTATTACCGCCATGCAT
Features (pLannotate 1.2.2; 15 found; start..end, strand, type, name):
     61..364     +  enhancer       CMV enhancer: human cytomegalovirus immediate early enhancer
    365..568     +  promoter       CMV promoter: human cytomegalovirus (CMV) immediate early promoter
    591..618     +  misc_feature   MCS (fragment): multiple cloning site
    622..2718    +  CDS            TFRC (fragment) (sequence partly withheld): TFR1_HUMAN - Experimental evidence at protein level: Swiss-Prot protein existence level 1. (Microbial infection) Acts as a receptor for new-world arenaviruses: Guanarito, Junin and Machupo virus. From Homo sapiens (Human).
   2740..3459    +  CDS            moxGFP: monomeric GFP variant optimized for use in oxidizing environments such as the secretory pathway (Costantini et al., 2015)
   3476..3559    +  CDS            large T antigen (fragment): large T antigen from SV40 (simian virus 40)
   3582..3703    +  polyA_signal   SV40 poly(A) signal: SV40 polyadenylation signal
   3737..4165    -  rep_origin     f1 ori (sequence partly withheld): f1 bacteriophage origin of replication; arrow indicates direction of (+) strand synthesis
   4192..4296    +  promoter       AmpR promoter: bla
   4298..4655    +  promoter       SV40 promoter: SV40 enhancer and early promoter
   4690..5484    +  CDS            NeoR/KanR: aminoglycoside phosphotransferase from Tn5; aph(3')-II (or nptII); confers resistance to neomycin, kanamycin, and G418 (Geneticin®)
   5505..5657    +  CDS            ble (fragment): BLE_KLEPN - Experimental evidence at protein level: Swiss-Prot protein existence level 1. Binding protein with a strong affinity to the bleomycin family of antibiotics. Binds to CL990; an antimitotic-antibiotic compound. From Klebsiella pneumoniae.
   5716..5763    +  polyA_signal   HSV TK poly(A) signal: herpes simplex virus thymidine kinase polyadenylation signal (Cole and Stacy, 1985)
   5854..5870    -  polyA_signal   bGH poly(A) signal (fragment): bovine growth hormone polyadenylation signal
   6092..6680    +  rep_origin     ori: high-copy-number ColE1/pMB1/pBR322/pUC origin of replication
