>Addgene plasmid #163671 | F9SF-GFP | addgene full sequence | sequence record 322817 | Addgene NGS Result
ATGCATTAGTTATTAATAGTAATCAATTACGGGGTCATTAGTTCATAGCCCATATATGGAGTTCCGCGTT
ACATAACTTACGGTAAATGGCCCGCCTGGCTGACCGCCCAACGACCCCCGCCCATTGACGTCAATAATGA
CGTATGTTCCCATAGTAACGCCAATAGGGACTTTCCATTGACGTCAATGGGTGGAGTATTTACGGTAAAC
TGCCCACTTGGCAGTACATCAAGTGTATCATATGCCAAGTACGCCCCCTATTGACGTCAATGACGGTAAA
TGGCCCGCCTGGCATTATGCCCAGTACATGACCTTATGGGACTTTCCTACTTGGCAGTACATCTACGTAT
TAGTCATCGCTATTACCATGGTGATGCGGTTTTGGCAGTACATCAATGGGCGTGGATAGCGGTTTGACTC
ACGGGGATTTCCAAGTCTCCACCCCATTGACGTCAATGGGAGTTTGTTTTGGCACCAAAATCAACGGGAC
TTTCCAAAATGTCGTAACAACTCCGCCCCATTGACGCAAATGGGCGGTAGGCGTGTACGGTGGGAGGTCT
ATATAAGCAGAGCTGGTTTAGTGAACCGTCAGATCCGCTAGCGCTACCGGACTCAGATCTCGAGGCCACC
ATGGCCAATGTCACAAAACCAAAAAGGTTCAGCTGCTGCGTCCTGGTCTTTCTTCTGTTTGCAGTCATCT
GTGTGTGGAAGGAAAAGTGTAAAGGGGTAGAACCAAAAACTGAGTGTGAGAGACTGGCAGGAACCGAGTC
TCCAGTGAGGGAGGAGCCAGGAGAGGACTTCCCTGCAGCACGTCGCTTATATTGGGATGACCTGAAGAGA
AAGTTGTCGGAGAAACTGGACAGCACAGACTTCACCAGCACCATCAAGCTGCTGAATGAAAATTCATATG
TCCCTCGTGAGGCTGGATCTCAAAAAGATGAAAATCTTGCGTTGTATGTTGAAAATCAATTTCGTGAATT
TAAACTCAGCAAAGTCTGGCGTGATCAACATTTTGTTAAGATTCAGGTCAAAGACAGCGCTCAAAACTCG
GTGATCATAGTTGATAAGAACGGTAGACTTGTTTACCTGGTGGAGAATCCTGGGGGTTATGTGGCGTATA
GTAAGGCTGCAACAGTTACTGGTAAACTGGTCCATGCTAATTTTGGTACTAAAAAAGATTTTGAGGATTT
ATACACTCCTGTGAATGGATCTATAGTGATTGTCAGAGCAGGGAAAATCACCTTTGCAGAAAAGGTTGCA
AATGCTGAAAGCTTAAATGCAATTGGTGTGTTGATATACATGGACCAGACTAAATTTCCCATTGTTAACG
CAGAACTTTCATTCTTTGGACATGCTCATCTGGGGACAGGTGACCCTTACACACCTGGATTCCCTTCCTT
CAATCACACTCAGTTTCCACCATCTCGGTCATCAGGATTGCCTAATATACCTGTCCAGACAATCTCCAGA
GCTGCTGCAGAAAAGCTGTTTGGGAATATGGAAGGAGACTGTCCCTCTGACTGGAAAACAGACTCTACAT
GTAGGATGGTAACCTCAGAAAGCAAGAATGTGAAGCTCACTGTGAGCAATGTGCTGAAAGAGATAAAAAT
TCTTAACATCTTTGGAGTTATTAAAGGCTTTGTAGAACCAGATCACTATGTTGTAGTTGGGGCCCAGAGA
GATGCATGGGGCCCTGGAGCTGCAAAATCCGGTGTAGGCACAGCTCTCCTATTGAAACTTGCCCAGATGT
TCTCAGATATGGTCTTAAAAGATGGGTTTCAGCCCAGCAGAAGCATTATCTTTGCCAGTTGGAGTGCTGG
AGACTTTGGATCGGTTGGTGCCACTGAATGGCTAGAGGGATACCTTTCGTCCCTGCATTTAAAGGCTTTC
ACTTATATTAATCTGGATAAAGCGGTTCTTGGTACCAGCAACTTCAAGGTTTCTGCCAGCCCACTGTTGT
ATACGCTTATTGAGAAAACAATGCAAAATGTGAAGCATCCGGTTACTGGGCAATTTCTATATCAGGACAG
CAACTGGGCCAGCAAAGTTGAGAAACTCACTTTAGACAATGCTGCTTTCCCTTTCCTTGCATATTCTGGA
ATCCCAGCAGTTTCTTTCTGTTTTTGCGAGGACACAGATTATCCTTATTTGGGTACCACCATGGACACCT
ATAAGGAACTGATTGAGAGGATTCCTGAGTTGAACAAAGTGGCACGAGCAGCTGCAGAGGTCGCTGGTCA
GTTCGTGATTAAACTAACCCATGATGTTGAATTGAAC
[444 nt withheld, positions 2278-2721]
GACAATGAGTTTCGGGATCCACCGGTCGCCACCATGGTGTCCAAGGGCGAGGAGCTGTTCACCGGGGTGG
TGCCCATCCTGGTCGAGCTGGACGGCGACGTAAACGGCCACAAGTTCTCCGTGCGGGGCGAGGGCGAGGG
CGATGCCACCAACGGCAAGCTGACCCTGAAGTTCATCAGCACCACCGGCAAGCTGCCCGTGCCCTGGCCC
ACCCTCGTGACCACCCTGACCTACGGCGTGCAGAGCTTCTCCCGCTACCCCGACCACATGAAGCGCCACG
ACTTCTTCAAGAGCGCCATGCCCGAAGGCTACGTCCAGGAGCGCACCATCTCCTTCAAGGACGACGGCAC
CTACAAGACCCGCGCCGAGGTGAAGTTCGAGGGCGACACCCTGGTGAACCGCATCGAGCTGAAGGGCATC
GACTTCAAGGAGGACGGCAACATCCTGGGGCACAAGCTGGAGTACAACTTCAACTCCCACAACGTCTATA
TCACCGCCGACAAGCAGAAGAACGGCATCAAGGCCAACTTCAAGATCCGCCACAACGTGGAGGACGGCTC
CGTGCAGCTCGCCGACCACTACCAGCAGAACACCCCCATCGGCGACGGCCCCGTGCTGCTGCCCGACAAC
CACTACCTGTCCACCCAGTCCAAGCTGTCCAAAGACCCCAACGAGAAGCGCGATCACATGGTCCTTCTGG
AATTCGTGACCGCCGCCGGGATCACTCACGGCATGGACGAGCTGTACAAGTAAGCGGCCGCGACTCTAGA
TCATAATCAGCCATACCACATTTGTAGAGGTTTTACTTGCTTTAAAAAACCTCCCACACCTCCCCCTGAA
CCTGAAACATAAAATGAATGCAATTGTTGTTGTTAACTTGTTTATTGCAGCTTATAATGGTTACAAATAA
AGCAATAGCATCACAAATTTCACAAATAAAGCATTTTTTTCACTGCATTCTAGTTGTGGTTTGTCCAAAC
TCATCAATGTATCTTAAGGCGTAAATTGTAAGCGTTAATATTTTGTTAAAATTCGCGTTAAATTTTTGTT
AAATCAGCTCATTTTTTAACCAATAGGCCGAAATCGGCAAAATCCCTTATAAATCAAAAGAATAGACCGA
GATAGGGT
[37 nt withheld, positions 3850-3886]
AAAGAACGTGGACTCCAACGTCAAAGG
[49 nt withheld, positions 3914-3962]
T
[91 nt withheld, positions 3964-4054]
G
[124 nt withheld, positions 4056-4179]
CAGGTGGCACTTTTCGGGGAAATGTGCGCGGAACCCCTATTTGTTTATTTTTCTAAATACATTCAAATAT
GTATCCGCTCATGAGACAATAACCCTGATAAATGCTTCAATAATATTGAAAAAGGAAGAGTCCTGAGGCG
GAAAGAACCAGCTGTGGAATGTGTGTCAGTTAGGGTGTGGAAAGTCCCCAGGCTCCCCAGCAGGCAGAAG
TATGCAAAGCATGCATCTCAATTAGTCAGCAACCAGGTGTGGAAAGTCCCCAGGCTCCCCAGCAGGCAGA
AGTATGCAAAGCATGCATCTCAATTAGTCAGCAACCATAGTCCCGCCCCTAACTCCGCCCATCCCGCCCC
TAACTCCGCCCAGTTCCGCCCATTCTCCGCCCCATGGCTGACTAATTTTTTTTATTTATGCAGAGGCCGA
GGCCGCCTCGGCCTCTGAGCTATTCCAGAAGTAGTGAGGAGGCTTTTTTGGAGGCCTAGGCTTTTGCAAA
GATCGATCAAGAGACAGGATGAGGATCGTTTCGCATGATTGAACAAGATGGATTGCACGCAGGTTCTCCG
GCCGCTTGGGTGGAGAGGCTATTCGGCTATGACTGGGCACAACAGACAATCGGCTGCTCTGATGCCGCCG
TGTTCCGGCTGTCAGCGCAGGGGCGCCCGGTTCTTTTTGTCAAGACCGACCTGTCCGGTGCCCTGAATGA
ACTGCAAGACGAGGCAGCGCGGCTATCGTGGCTGGCCACGACGGGCGTTCCTTGCGCAGCTGTGCTCGAC
GTTGTCACTGAAGCGGGAAGGGACTGGCTGCTATTGGGCGAAGTGCCGGGGCAGGATCTCCTGTCATCTC
ACCTTGCTCCTGCCGAGAAAGTATCCATCATGGCTGATGCAATGCGGCGGCTGCATACGCTTGATCCGGC
TACCTGCCCATTCGACCACCAAGCGAAACATCGCATCGAGCGAGCACGTACTCGGATGGAAGCCGGTCTT
GTCGATCAGGATGATCTGGACGAAGAGCATCAGGGGCTCGCGCCAGCCGAACTGTTCGCCAGGCTCAAGG
CGAGCATGCCCGACGGCGAGGATCTCGTCGTGACCCATGGCGATGCCTGCTTGCCGAATATCATGGTGGA
AAATGGCCGCTTTTCTGGATTCATCGACTGTGGCCGGCTGGGTGTGGCGGACCGCTATCAGGACATAGCG
TTGGCTACCCGTGATATTGCTGAAGAGCTTGGCGGCGAATGGGCTGACCGCTTCCTCGTGCTTTACGGTA
TCGCCGCTCCCGATTCGCAGCGCATCGCCTTCTATCGCCTTCTTGACGAGTTCTTCTGAGCGGGACTCTG
GGGTTCGAAATGACCGACCAAGCGACGCCCAACCTGCCATCACGAGATTTCGATTCCACCGCCGCCTTCT
ATGAAAGGTTGGGCTTCGGAATCGTTTTCCGGGACGCCGGCTGGATGATCCTCCAGCGCGGGGATCTCAT
GCTGGAGTTCTTCGCCCACCCTAGGGGGAGGCTAACTGAAACACGGAAGGAGACAATACCGGAAGGAACC
CGCGCTATGACGGCAATAAAAAGACAGAATAAAACGCACGGTGTTGGGTCGTTTGTTCATAAACGCGGGG
TTCGGTCCCAGGGCTGGCACTCTGTCGATACCCCACCGAGACCCCATTGGGGCCAATACGCCCGCGTTTC
TTCCTTTTCCCCACCCCACCCCCCAAGTTCGGGTGAAGGCCCAGGGCTCGCAGCCAACGTCGGGGCGGCA
GGCCCTGCCATAGCCTCAGGTTACTCATATATACTTTAGATTGATTTAAAACTTCATTTTTAATTTAAAA
GGATCTAGGTGAAGATCCTTTTTGATAATCTCATGACCAAAATCCCTTAACGTGAGTTTTCGTTCCACTG
AGCGTCAGACCCCGTAGAAAAGATCAAAGGATCTTCTTGAGATCCTTTTTTTCTGCGCGTAATCTGCTGC
TTGCAAACAAAAAAACCACCGCTACCAGCGGTGGTTTGTTTGCCGGATCAAGAGCTACCAACTCTTTTTC
CGAAGGTAACTGGCTTCAGCAGAGCGCAGATACCAAATACTGTTCTTCTAGTGTAGCCGTAGTTAGGCCA
CCACTTCAAGAACTCTGTAGCACCGCCTACATACCTCGCTCTGCTAATCCTGTTACCAGTGGCTGCTGCC
AGTGGCGATAAGTCGTGTCTTACCGGGTTGGACTCAAGACGATAGTTACCGGATAAGGCGCAGCGGTCGG
GCTGAACGGGGGGTTCGTGCACACAGCCCAGCTTGGAGCGAACGACCTACACCGAACTGAGATACCTACA
GCGTGAGCTATGAGAAAGCGCCACGCTTCCCGAAGGGAGAAAGGCGGACAGGTATCCGGTAAGCGGCAGG
GTCGGAACAGGAGAGCGCACGAGGGAGCTTCCAGGGGGAAACGCCTGGTATCTTTATAGTCCTGTCGGGT
TTCGCCACCTCTGACTTGAGCGTCGATTTTTGTGATGCTCGTCAGGGGGGCGGAGCCTATGGAAAAACGC
CAGCAACGCGGCCTTTTTACGGTTCCTGGCCTTTTGCTGGCCTTTTGCTCACATGTTCTTTCCTGCGTTA
TCCCCTGATTCTGTGGATAACCGTATTACCGCC
Features (pLannotate 1.2.2; 15 found; start..end, strand, type, name):
     67..370     +  enhancer       CMV enhancer: human cytomegalovirus immediate early enhancer
    371..574     +  promoter       CMV promoter: human cytomegalovirus (CMV) immediate early promoter
    597..624     +  misc_feature   MCS (fragment): multiple cloning site
    628..2733    +  CDS            TFRC (fragment) (sequence partly withheld): TFR1_HUMAN - Experimental evidence at protein level: Swiss-Prot protein existence level 1. (Microbial infection) Acts as a receptor for new-world arenaviruses: Guanarito, Junin and Machupo virus. From Homo sapiens (Human).
   2755..3474    +  CDS            moxGFP: monomeric GFP variant optimized for use in oxidizing environments such as the secretory pathway (Costantini et al., 2015)
   3490..3573    +  CDS            large T antigen (fragment): large T antigen from SV40 (simian virus 40)
   3596..3717    +  polyA_signal   SV40 poly(A) signal: SV40 polyadenylation signal
   3751..4179    -  rep_origin     f1 ori (sequence partly withheld): f1 bacteriophage origin of replication; arrow indicates direction of (+) strand synthesis
   4206..4310    +  promoter       AmpR promoter: bla
   4312..4669    +  promoter       SV40 promoter: SV40 enhancer and early promoter
   4704..5498    +  CDS            NeoR/KanR: aminoglycoside phosphotransferase from Tn5; aph(3')-II (or nptII); confers resistance to neomycin, kanamycin, and G418 (Geneticin®)
   5519..5671    +  CDS            ble (fragment): BLE_KLEPN - Experimental evidence at protein level: Swiss-Prot protein existence level 1. Binding protein with a strong affinity to the bleomycin family of antibiotics. Binds to CL990; an antimitotic-antibiotic compound. From Klebsiella pneumoniae.
   5730..5777    +  polyA_signal   HSV TK poly(A) signal: herpes simplex virus thymidine kinase polyadenylation signal (Cole and Stacy, 1985)
   5868..5884    -  polyA_signal   bGH poly(A) signal (fragment): bovine growth hormone polyadenylation signal
   6106..6694    +  rep_origin     ori: high-copy-number ColE1/pMB1/pBR322/pUC origin of replication
