[The description below was written by a language model from this plasmid's Addgene catalogue record and pLannotate feature annotations shown in this document.]
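Description:
F9SF-GFP is a mammalian expression plasmid of about 6.8 kb built on the pmoxGFP-N1 backbone, an N1-style vector in which an insert is fused upstream of a GFP reading frame. It is propagated in E. coli from a high-copy ColE1/pUC-type origin and selected with kanamycin. The resistance gene is the Tn5 NeoR/KanR aminoglycoside phosphotransferase, placed behind tandem bacterial (bla) and SV40 early promoters and followed by an HSV TK polyadenylation signal, so the same cassette can in principle also support G418 selection in mammalian cells. An f1 origin is also present. Short annotated fragments (ble, bGH poly(A), SV40 large T antigen) appear to be backbone remnants or incidental matches rather than functional elements.

The payload is a roughly 2.1 kb human chimeric type II membrane protein cloned between XhoI and BamHI sites. It combines a truncated cytosolic tail of nine amino acids from the transferrin receptor (TFR/TFRC), the transmembrane domain of the sialyltransferase ST6GAL1, and the TFR luminal domain. Because most of the coding sequence is TFR-derived, the automated annotation labels the whole insert as a TFRC fragment and does not call out the short ST6GAL1 segment. Expression is driven by the CMV immediate early enhancer and promoter and terminated by the SV40 poly(A) signal. The C-terminal fusion partner is moxGFP, a monomeric GFP variant optimised for oxidising environments such as the secretory pathway, which suits a tag that would sit on the luminal side of this protein. The depositor and sequencing-derived records differ by only a few bases in length and show the same feature layout. The associated work concerns quantitative analysis of glycosyltransferase retention in the Golgi, and domain-swapped chimeras like this one serve to test how individual regions contribute to localisation.
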