Addgene plasmid #163671: F9SF-GFP
Purpose: Expresses a TFR and ST6GAL1 swapped chimera with a truncated cytosolic tail from TFR, TMD from ST6GAL1 and luminal domain from TFR in mammalian cells
Depositing lab: Lei Lu. Depositing organization: Nanyang Technological University (NTU). Publication: A quantitative study of the Golgi retention of glycosyltransferases. Sun X, Mahajan D, Chen B, Song Z, Lu L. J Cell Sci. 2021 Oct 15;134(20). pii: 272560. doi: 10.1242/jcs.258564. Epub 2021 Oct 21. PubMed 34533190.
Backbone
  Vector backbone: pmoxGFP-N1
  Backbone manufacturer: E. Snapp (Addgene plasmid # 68070)
  Backbone size w/o insert (bp): 4700
  Total vector size (bp): 6794
  Vector type: Mammalian Expression
Growth in bacteria
  Bacterial resistance: Kanamycin, 50 μg/mL
  Growth temperature: 37°C
  Growth strain: DH5alpha
  Copy number: High Copy
Gene/Insert
  Gene/Insert name: ST6 beta-galactoside alpha-2,6-sialyltransferase 1 and transferrin receptor (alt name: ST6GAL1 and TFR)
  Species: H. sapiens (human)
  Insert size (bp): 2094
  Mutation: This chimera contains the 9 amino acids from the cytosolic tail of TFR, TMD from ST and luminal domain from TFR.
  GenBank ID: BC040009 NM_001128148
  Entrez Gene: ST6GAL1 (a.k.a. CDw75, SIAT1, ST6GalI, ST6N); TFRC (a.k.a. CD71, IMD46, T9, TFR, TFR1, TR, TRFR, p90)
  Tag / fusion protein: GFP (C terminal on backbone)
  Cloning method: Restriction Enzyme; 5′ cloning site XhoI (not destroyed); 3′ cloning site BamHI (not destroyed)
  Sequencing primers: 5′ CMV-F
Terms and licenses: Academic/Nonprofit Terms; Industry Terms: Not Available to Industry
How to cite: F9SF-GFP was a gift from Lei Lu (Addgene plasmid # 163671 ; http://n2t.net/addgene:163671 ; RRID:Addgene_163671)
